Addgene plasmid #158850: JGI_018345
Purpose: Rare earth element alcohol dehydrogenases
Depositing lab: Joint Genome Institute. Publication: Rare earth element alcohol dehydrogenases widely occur among globally distributed, numerically abundant and environmentally important microbes. Huang J, Yu Z, Groom J, Cheng JF, Tarver A, Yoshikuni Y, Chistoserdova L. ISME J. 2019 Aug;13(8):2005-2017. doi: 10.1038/s41396-019-0414-z. Epub 2019 Apr 5. PubMed 30952993.
Backbone
  Vector backbone: pCM80_PxoxF
  Vector type: Synthetic Biology
Growth in bacteria
  Bacterial resistance: Tetracycline, 10 μg/mL
  Growth temperature: 37°C
  Growth strain: Top10
  Copy number: Low Copy
Gene/Insert
  Gene/Insert name: Bradyrhizobium_1 (alt name: Batch190_p064)
  Species: Synthetic
  Cloning method: Gibson Cloning
Terms and licenses: Academic/Nonprofit Terms; Industry Terms: Not Available to Industry
Depositor comments: pCM80_PxoxF vector with Bradyrhizobium_1 insert, JGI ICE Registry: https://registry.jgi.doe.gov/entry/18345
How to cite: JGI_018345 was a gift from Joint Genome Institute (Addgene plasmid # 158850 ; http://n2t.net/addgene:158850 ; RRID:Addgene_158850)
