[The description below was written by a language model from this plasmid's Addgene catalogue record and pLannotate feature annotations shown in this document.]
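Description:
JGI_018345 is a 9,489 nt broad-host-range bacterial expression plasmid built on the pCM80_PxoxF backbone and catalogued as a synthetic biology vector. It carries a synthetic insert named Bradyrhizobium_1, introduced by Gibson assembly. The stated purpose is the study of rare earth element-dependent alcohol dehydrogenases, so the insert is presumably a candidate enzyme of that class based on a Bradyrhizobium sequence, although the record does not describe the encoded protein in any detail.

The feature table shows an IncP-type replication and mobilisation system: oriV with its trans-acting activator trfA, plus oriT, traJ and a traI fragment. These allow replication in diverse Gram-negative hosts and conjugative transfer when helper functions are supplied. A ColE1/pMB1-type ori is also present for propagation in E. coli, and the plasmid is listed as low copy. Selection is by tetracycline, through the tetA efflux gene and associated tetR sequences. The bla, lacI, rop and bom annotations are only fragments, apparently backbone remnants.

The insert itself is not annotated. It appears to occupy the unannotated stretch between a phage T7 gene 10 ribosome binding site near position 325 and a histidine tag at about 2217, which would suit affinity purification of the product. The backbone name implies a xoxF promoter driving expression, but no such promoter was detected. The only annotated promoter is a lac promoter with its CAP site and operator, located upstream. An MCS and a lacZα fragment lie just downstream of the tag. The plasmid is suited to expressing and characterising this candidate dehydrogenase in a non-E. coli host, though the record does not name that host.
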