Features (pLannotate 1.2.2; 20 found; start..end, strand, type, name):
    325..347     +  RBS            RBS: efficient ribosome binding site from bacteriophage T7 gene 10 (Olins and Rangwala, 1989)
   2217..2236    +  CDS            7xHis (fragment): 6xHis affinity tag
   2263..2319    -  misc_feature   MCS: pUC18/19 multiple cloning site
   2316..2473    +  CDS            lacZα (fragment): LacZα fragment of β-galactosidase; lacZ fragment
   2479..2578    -  misc_feature   bom (fragment): basis of mobility region from pBR322
   2680..2715    -  CDS            rop (fragment): Rop protein, which maintains plasmids at low copy number; rop
   2780..3422    -  CDS            TetR (fragment): tetracycline resistance regulatory protein; tetR
   3528..4727    +  CDS            TcR: tetracycline efflux protein; tetA; confers resistance to tetracycline
   4786..4938    -  CDS            tetR (fragment): TETR1_ECOLX - Experimental evidence at protein level: Swiss-Prot protein existence level 1. TetR is the repressor of the tetracycline resistance element; its N-terminal region forms a helix-turn-helix structure and binds DNA. Binding of tetracycline to TetR reduces the repressor affinity for the tetracycline resistance gene (tetA) promoter operator sites. From Escherichia coli.
   4958..6106    -  CDS            trfA: trans-acting replication protein that binds to and activates oriV
   6236..6340    -  CDS            traI (fragment): TRAI6_ECOLX - Experimental evidence at protein level: Swiss-Prot protein existence level 1. The initiation process of transfer DNA synthesis requires the interaction of at least three plasmid-specific components (TraH, I, and J) at the transfer origin resulting in the assembly of a specialised nucleoprotein complex - the relaxosome. Site- and strand-specific cleavage at the transfer origin is dependent on TraI and TraJ. From Escherichia coli.
   6378..6749    -  CDS            traJ: oriT-recognizing protein; traJ
   6782..6891    -  oriT           oriT: incP origin of transfer
   7044..7675    +  rep_origin     oriV: incP origin of replication
   7753..7966    +  CDS            bla(M) (fragment): β-lactamase lacking the signal sequence; bla(M); allows cytosolic expression of β-lactamase
   8138..8726    +  rep_origin     ori: high-copy-number ColE1/pMB1/pBR322/pUC origin of replication
   8909..9001    +  CDS            lacI (fragment): lac repressor; lacI; The lac repressor binds to the lac operator to inhibit transcription in E. coli. This inhibition can be relieved by adding lactose or isopropyl-β-D-thiogalactopyranoside (IPTG).
   9014..9035    +  protein_bind   CAP binding site: CAP binding activates transcription in the presence of cAMP. E. coli catabolite activator protein
   9050..9080    +  promoter       lac promoter: promoter for the E. coli lac operon
   9088..9104    +  protein_bind   lac operator: The lac repressor binds to the lac operator to inhibit transcription in E. coli. This inhibition can be relieved by adding lactose or isopropyl-β-D-thiogalactopyranoside (IPTG). lac repressor encoded by lacI
>Addgene plasmid #158850 | JGI_018345 | addgene full sequence | sequence record 316583 | Addgene NGS Result
GCAACGCAAAATGCTGAATTTAGCAGGCAAGTTTCCTGATAAAGGGCCCTGTGAGTGCGACATTCGACGC
GCGAAAGCGAGTTGACGGCGCCCGAAATTTTCTTAGAGTTCGTTCAAGCTTCGGTTTCGGGGAGCCGCTA
AGGGATGCGGACCCAGCCGGGTAAGTCGCCGGGAACTATGGAATAATCCTAATTTCTGTGCGGCAGGCGC
GAGCTGCCGGAGCGAATATCATCCCTGTCGCAAACAGCAGGTCAATCAACGGTGGGTAGCGGGCTGCTAT
CCAGCGGCGGATAAGACTTGTCGGAGGAATCCTCTAGAAATAATTTTGTTTAACTTTAAGAAGGAGATAT
ACCATGCGGCCGTCGGTGGCGATCGCCGCGATGCTCATCTGGTGCTGTGCCCCCGCGCTCGCCCAACAGG
AGGGGGCAGCCCTGTATGCGTCCCACTGCGCCCAGTGCCATGACGGGGGTGACGCCCAGAGCCGGGTCCC
CGGACGCTCCGCCATGCAGGGCATGTCCTTCGACCACGTGCTCGGCACCCTCACGACCGGCTCGATGGCG
GCGATGGCCAAGGAACGGTCCGATGAGGAGCGCCGCGCGATCGCCTCGTTCGTGACGGGCAAGACAGCCA
CGGGGGGCGTGGCGGCGGATGCGGAGGGCCGGTGCACCCAACAGGTGCGGGGCTTCCCGGAGCCCCTCGA
CGGCCCTCGCTGGAACGGGTGGGGCGTGGATGCGGGCAACTCGCGCTTCCAACCGGCCGATATGGCGGGC
TTGACCGCCGAGGAGGTGCCCCGCCTCCGGCTCAAGTGGGCCTACGCGTTCCCGGGGGCCTCGGTGTCAT
TCGCGCCTCCCACCATCATGGGCGGGCTCCTGTTCATCGGGGGGACCGACCGGAAGGTGCACGCGCTGGA
CGCCCGCTCGGGCTGCACGCTCTGGACGTTCGCGACGGATGCGGCGGTCCGCGCCGCCATCTCCTTCGCC
CCGCTCCCCGGCACTGATCAGTTCGTGATCTTCTTCGGGGATCTCAGGGCCAACGCGTACGCAGTGAACG
CGCTCACGGGGGCCCTCATCTGGAAGACGAAGGTCGAGGAGCACCCGGCGGCGCGCATCACGGGTGCCCC
GACCCTGCACTCGGGCGTGCTGTATGTGCCCGTGTCGTCGCTGGAGGAGGCCGCGGGCTCGCAGGCGTCG
TACGAGTGCTGCACCTTCCGCGGCTCGGTCGTGGCCCTGGAGGCCGTCACCGGTAAGCCGGTGTGGCAGG
CGTACACCATCCCGGAAGTCCCGCACCCCACCGGCAAGAACACGAAGGGCACCCAGCTCTTCGGGCCGTC
GGGCGCGGCCGTGTGGTCGGCGCCGACCGTCGACCCGAAGCGGAACGCCGTGTATGTGGCGACCTCGAAT
TCCTACTCGAACCCGCCGGCGGCCACGGCGGACGCCATTCTGGCCTTCGAGCTCGCCACCGGCAAGCTCC
TGTGGAAGCAGCAGGCCACCCCGAAAGATGCCTTCATCGTCGCCTGCTATGGCGCCGACCGGACAAACTG
CCCGGACGAGCACGGGCCCGACCACGACTTCGGCCAATCCCCCATCCTCGTGACCCTGCGTGATGGCCGG
CGGGTGCTGGCCATCGCCCAGAAGTCGGGCGTCGTCCATGCCCTGGATCCGGACGACGGGGGGAAGATCC
TGTGGCAGACCCGCATCGGCAAGGGCGGTGCGCTGGGCGGCTCCGAATGGGGGAGCGCCGCGGACCAGGA
CCGCATCTACGTGGCCAACTCGGACGTCCGATTTCTGCATGACGGCACGCGGCGCCTGGACTCCACCCAG
GGCGGCGGACTCTTCGGCCTCGATCTGGCCTCGGGCAAGATCGCGATGGAGGTGCCGCCGGTGGCCTGCG
GCGACCGGCTGCAGTGCAGCCCCGCCCTCTCCGCGGCCGTCTCGCTGATTCCGGGCGTGGTCTTCTCCGG
AGGCGTGTCCGGGTTCCTGCGCGCCTATGCCACCGCCGACGGCAAGCTCCTCTGGGAGTTCGACACGGCC
CGGGATTACACCGCCGTCAATGGCGTCCCCGCGCACGGCGGTGCCATCGATGGCCCGGGCCCGGTGATCG
CCGGCGGTATGCTGTACACCAACAGCGGCTACGGCCAGTGGAGTGGCGTGGCGGGCAACGTGCTCCTCGC
GTTCGAGGTGGGCAAGGAGGCCGAAAACCTCTATTTTCAGGGACATCATCACCATCACCATCACCACTGA
CAGCTATGACCATGATTACGCCAAGCTTGCATGCCTGCAGGTCGACTCTAGAGGATCCCCGGGTACCGAG
CTCGAATTCACTGGCCGTCGTTTTACAACGTCGTGACTGGGAAAACCCTGGCGTTACCCAACTTAATCGC
CTTGCAGCACATCCCCCTTTCGCCAGCTGGCGTAATAGCGAAGAGGCCCGCACCGATCGCCCTTCCCAAC
AGTTGCGCAGCCTGAATGGCGAATGGCGCCTGATGCGGTATTTTCTCCTTACGCATCTGTGCGGTATTTC
ACACCGCATATGGTGCACTCTCAGTACAATCTGCTCTGATGCCGCATAGTTAAGCCAGCCCCGACACCCG
CCAACACCCGCTGACGCGCCCTGACGGGCTTGTATGCTCCCGGCATCCGCTTACAGACAAGCTGTGACCG
TCTCCGGGAGCTGCATGTGTCAGAGGTTTTCACCGTCATCACCGAAACGCGCGAGACGAAAGGGCCTCGT
GATACGCCTATTTTTATAGGTTAATGTCATGATAATAATGGTTTCTTAGCACCCTTTCTCGGTCCTTCAA
CGTTCCTGACAACGAGCCTCCTTTTCGCCAATCCATCGACAATCACCGCGAGTCCCTGCTCGAACGCTGC
GTCCGGACCGGCTTCGTCGAAGGCGTCTATCGCGGCCCGCAACAGCGGCGAGAGCGGAGCCTGTTCAACG
GTGCCGCCGCGCTCGCCGGCATCGCTGTCGCCGGCCTGCTCCTCAAGCACGGCCCCAACAGTGAAGTAGC
TGATTGTCATCAGCGCATTGACGGCGTCCCCGGCCGAAAAACCCGCCTCGCAGAGGAAGCGAAGCTGCGC
GTCGGCCGTTTCCATCTGCGGTGCGCCCGGTCGCGTGCCGGCATGGATGCGCGCGCCATCGCGGTAGGCG
AGCAGCGCCTGCCTGAAGCTGCGGGCATTCCCGATCAGAAATGAGCGCCAGTCGTCGTCGGCTCTCGGCA
CCGAATGCGTATGATTCTCCGCCAGCATGGCTTCGGCCAGTGCGTCGAGCAGCGCCCGCTTGTTCCTGAA
GTGCCAGTAAAGCGCCGGCTGCTGAACCCCCAACCGTTCCGCCAGTTTGCGTGTCGTCAGACCGTCTACG
CCGACCTCGTTCAACAGGTCCAGGGCGGCACGGATCACTGTATTCGGCTGCAACTTTGTCATGCTTGACA
CTTTATCACTGATAAACATAATATGTCCACCAACTTATCAGTGATAAAGAATCCGCGCGTTCAATCGGAC
CAGCGGAGGCTGGTCCGGAGGCCAGACGTGAAACCCAACATACCCCTGATCGTAATTCTGAGCACTGTCG
CGCTCGACGCTGTCGGCATCGGCCTGATTATGCCGGTGCTGCCGGGCCTCCTGCGCGATCTGGTTCACTC
GAACGACGTCACCGCCCACTATGGCATTCTGCTGGCGCTGTATGCGTTGGTGCAATTTGCCTGCGCACCT
GTGCTGGGCGCGCTGTCGGATCGTTTCGGGCGGCGGCCAATCTTGCTCGTCTCGCTGGCCGGCGCCACTG
TCGACTACGCCATCATGGCGACAGCGCCTTTCCTTTGGGTTCTCTATATCGGGCGGATCGTGGCCGGCAT
CACCGGGGCGACTGGGGCGGTAGCCGGCGCTTATATTGCCGATATCACTGATGGCGATGAGCGCGCGCGG
CACTTCGGCTTCATGAGCGCCTGTTTCGGGTTCGGGATGGTCGCGGGACCTGTGCTCGGTGGGCTGATGG
GCGGTTTCTCCCCCCACGCTCCGTTCTTCGCCGCGGCAGCCTTGAACGGCCTCAATTTCCTGACGGGCTG
TTTCCTTTTGCCGGAGTCGCACAAAGGCGAACGCCGGCCGTTACGCCGGGAGGCTCTCAACCCGCTCGCT
TCGTTCCGGTGGGCCCGGGGCATGACCGTCGTCGCCGCCCTGATGGCGGTCTTCTTCATCATGCAACTTG
TCGGACAGGTGCCGGCCGCGCTTTGGGTCATTTTCGGCGAGGATCGCTTTCACTGGGACGCGACCACGAT
CGGCATTTCGCTTGCCGCATTTGGCATTCTGCATTCACTCGCCCAGGCAATGATCACCGGCCCTGTAGCC
GCCCGGCTCGGCGAAAGGCGGGCACTCATGCTCGGAATGATTGCCGACGGCACAGGCTACATCCTGCTTG
CCTTCGCGACACGGGGATGGATGGCGTTCCCGATCATGGTCCTGCTTGCTTCGGGTGGCATCGGAATGCC
GGCGCTGCAAGCAATGTTGTCCAGGCAGGTGGATGAGGAACGTCAGGGGCAGCTGCAAGGCTCACTGGCG
GCGCTCACCAGCCTGACCTCGATCGTCGGACCCCTCCTCTTCACGGCGATCTATGCGGCTTCTATAACAA
CGTGGAACGGGTGGGCATGGATTGCAGGCGCTGCCCTCTACTTGCTCTGCCTGCCGGCGCTGCGTCGCGG
GCTTTGGAGCGGCGCAGGGCAACGAGCCGATCGCTGATCGTGGAAACGATAGGCCTATGCCATGCGGGTC
AAGGCGACTTCCGGCAAGCTATACGCGCCCTAGAATTGTCAATTTTAATCCTCTGTTTATCGGCAGTTCG
TAGAGCGCGCCGTGCGTCCCGAGCGATACTGAGCGAAGCAAGTGCGTCGAGCAGTGCCCGCTTGTTCCTG
AAATGCCAGTAAAGCGCTGGCTGCTGAACCCCCAGCCGGAACTGACCCCACAAGGCCCTAGCGTTTGCAA
TGCACCAGGTCATCATTGACCCAGGCGTGTTCCACCAGGCCGCTGCCTCGCAACTCTTCGCAGGCTTCGC
CGACCTGCTCGCGCCACTTCTTCACGCGGGTGGAATCCGATCCGCACATGAGGCGGAAGGTTTCCAGCTT
GAGCGGGTACGGCTCCCGGTGCGAGCTGAAATAGTCGAACATCCGTCGGGCCGTCGGCGACAGCTTGCGG
TACTTCTCCCATATGAATTTCGTGTAGTGGTCGCCAGCAAACAGCACGACGATTTCCTCGTCGATCAGGA
CCTGGCAACGGGACGTTTTCTTGCCACGGTCCAGGACGCGGAAGCGGTGCAGCAGCGACACCGATTCCAG
GTGCCCAACGCGGTCGGACGTGAAGCCCATCGCCGTCGCCTGTAGGCGCGACAGGCATTCCTCGGCCTTC
GTGTAATACCGGCCATTGATCGACCAGCCCAGGTCCTGGCAAAGCTCGTAGAACGTGAAGGTGATCGGCT
CGCCGATAGGGGTGCGCTTCGCGTACTCCAACACCTGCTGCCACACCAGTTCGTCATCGTCGGCCCGCAG
CTCGACGCCGGTGTAGGTGATCTTCACGTCCTTGTTGACGTGGAAAATGACCTTGTTTTGCAGCGCCTCG
CGCGGGATTTTCTTGTTGCGCGTGGTGAACAGGGCAGAGCGGGCCGTGTCGTTTGGCATCGCTCGCATCG
TGTCCGGCCACGGCGCAATATCGAACAAGGAAAGCTGCATTTCCTTGATCTGCTGCTTCGTGTGTTTCAG
CAACGCGGCCTGCTTGGCCTCGCTGACCTGTTTTGCCAGGTCCTCGCCGGCGGTTTTTCGCTTCTTGGTC
GTCATAGTTCCTCGCGTGTCGATGGTCATCGACTTCGCCAAACCTGCCGCCTCCTGTTCGAGACGACGCG
AACGCTCCACGGCGGCCGATGGCGCGGGCAGGGCAGGGGGAGCCAGTTGCACGCTGTCGCGCTCGATCTT
GGCCGTAGCTTGCTGGACCATCGAGCCGACGGACTGGAAGGTTTCGCGGGGCGCACGCATGACGGTGCGG
CTTGCGATGGTTTCGGCATCCTCGGCGGAAAACCCCGCGTCGATCAGTTCTTGCCTGTATGCCTTCCGGT
CAAACGTCCGATTCATTCACCCTCCTTGCGGGATTGCCCCGACTCACGCCGGGGCAATGTGCCCTTATTC
CTGATTTGACCCGCCTGGTGCCTTGGTGTCCAGATAATCCACCTTATCGGCAATGAAGTCGGTCCCGTAG
ACCGTCTGGCCGTCCTTCTCGTACTTGGTATTCCGAATCTTGCCCTGCACGAATACCAGCTCCGCGAAGT
CGCTCTTCTTGATGGAGCGCATGGGGACGTGCTTGGCAATCACGCGCACCCCCCGGCCGTTTTAGCGGCT
AAAAAAGTCATGGCTCTGCCCTCGGGCGGACCACGCCCATCATGACCTTGCCAAGCTCGTCCTGCTTCTC
TTCGATCTTCGCCAGCAGGGCGAGGATCGTGGCATCACCGAACCGCGCCGTGCGCGGGTCGTCGGTGAGC
CAGAGTTTCAGCAGGCCGCCCAGGCGGCCCAGGTCGCCATTGATGCGGGCCAGCTCGCGGACGTGCTCAT
AGTCCACGACGCCCGTGATTTTGTAGCCCTGGCCGACGGCCAGCAGGTAGGCCTACAGGCTCATGCCGGC
CGCCGCCGCCTTTTCCTCAATCGCTCTTCGTTCGTCTGGAAGGCAGTACACCTTGATAGGTGGGCTGCCC
TTCCTGGTTGGCTTGGTTTCATCAGCCATCCGCTTGCCCTCATCTGTTACGCCGGCGGTAGCCGGCCAGC
CTCGCAGAGCAGGATTCCCGTTGAGCACCGCCAGGTGCGAATAAGGGACAGTGAAGAAGGAACACCCGCT
CGCGGGTGGGCCTACTTCACCTATCCTGCCCGGCTGACGCCGTTGGATACACCAAGGAAAGTCTACACGA
ACCCTTTGGCAAAATCCTGTATATCGTGCGAAAAAGGATGGATATACCGAAAAAATCGCTATAATGACCC
CGAAGCAGGGTTATGCAGCGGAAAAGATCCGTCGACCCTTTCCGACGCTCACCGGGCTGGTTGCCCTCGC
CGCTGGGCTGGCGGCCGTCTATGGCCCTGCAAACGCGCCAGAAACGCCGTCGAAGCCGTGTGCGAGACAC
CGCGGCCGCCGGCGTTGTGGATACCTCGCGGAAAACTTGGCCCTCACTGACAGATGAGGGGCGGACGTTG
ACACTTGAGGGGCCGACTCACCCGGCGCGGCGTTGACAGATGAGGGGCAGGCTCGATTTCGGCCGGCGAC
GTGGAGCTGGCCAGCCTCGCAAATCGGCGAAAACGCCTGATTTTACGCGAGTTTCCCACAGATGATGTGG
ACAAGCCTGGGGATAAGTGCCCTGCGGTATTGACACTTGAGGGGCGCGACTACTGACAGATGAGGGGCGC
GATCCTTGACACTTGAGGGGCAGAGTGCTGACAGATGAGGGGCGCACCTATTGACATTTGAGGGGCTGTC
CACAGGCAGAAAATCCAGCATTTGCAAGGGTTTCCGCCCGTTTTTCGGCCACCGCTAACCTGTCTTTTAA
CCTGCTTTTAAACCAATATTTATAAACCTTGTTTTTAACCAGGGCTGCGCCCTGTGCGCGTGACCGCGCA
CGCCGAAGGGGGGTGCCCCCCCTTCTCGAACCCTCCCGGCCCGCTAACGCGGGCCTCCCATCCCCCCAGG
GGCTGCGCCCCTCGGCCGCGAACGGCCTCACCCCAAAAATGGCAGCCAAGCTGACCACTTCTGCGCTCGG
CCCTTCCGGCTGGCTGGTTTATTGCTGATAAATCTGGAGCCGGTGAGCGTGGGTCTCGCGGTATCATTGC
AGCACTGGGGCCAGATGGTAAGCCCTCCCGTATCGTAGTTATCTACACGACGGGGAGTCAGGCAACTATG
GATGAACGAAATAGACAGATCGCTGAGATAGGTGCCTCACTGATTAAGCATTGGTAACTGTCAGACCAAG
TTTACTCATATATACTTTAGATTGATTTAAAACTTCATTTTTAATTTAAAAGGATCTAGGTGAAGATCCT
TTTTGATAATCTCATGACCAAAATCCCTTAACGTGAGTTTTCGTTCCACTGAGCGTCAGACCCCGTAGAA
AAGATCAAAGGATCTTCTTGAGATCCTTTTTTTCTGCGCGTAATCTGCTGCTTGCAAACAAAAAAACCAC
CGCTACCAGCGGTGGTTTGTTTGCCGGATCAAGAGCTACCAACTCTTTTTCCGAAGGTAACTGGCTTCAG
CAGAGCGCAGATACCAAATACTGTTCTTCTAGTGTAGCCGTAGTTAGGCCACCACTTCAAGAACTCTGTA
GCACCGCCTACATACCTCGCTCTGCTAATCCTGTTACCAGTGGCTGCTGCCAGTGGCGATAAGTCGTGTC
TTACCGGGTTGGACTCAAGACGATAGTTACCGGATAAGGCGCAGCGGTCGGGCTGAACGGGGGGTTCGTG
CACACAGCCCAGCTTGGAGCGAACGACCTACACCGAACTGAGATACCTACAGCGTGAGCTATGAGAAAGC
GCCACGCTTCCCGAAGGGAGAAAGGCGGACAGGTATCCGGTAAGCGGCAGGGTCGGAACAGGAGAGCGCA
CGAGGGAGCTTCCAGGGGGAAACGCCTGGTATCTTTATAGTCCTGTCGGGTTTCGCCACCTCTGACTTGA
GCGTCGATTTTTGTGATGCTCGTCAGGGGGGCGGAGCCTATGGAAAAACGCCAGCAACGCGGCCTTTTTA
CGGTTCCTGGCCTTTTGCTGGCCTTTTGCTCACATGTTCTTTCCTGCGTTATCCCCTGATTCTGTGGATA
ACCGTATTACCGCCTTTGAGTGAGCTGATACCGCTCGCCGCAGCCGAACGACCGAGCGCAGCGAGTCAGT
GAGCGAGGAAGCGGAAGAGCGCCCAATACGCAAACCGCCTCTCCCCGCGCGTTGGCCGATTCATTAATGC
AGCTGGCACGACAGGTTTCCCGACTGGAAAGCGGGCAGTGAGCGCAACGCAATTAATGTGAGTTAGCTCA
CTCATTAGGCACCCCAGGCTTTACACTTTATGCTTCCGGCTCGTATGTTGTGTGGAATTGTGAGCGGATA
ACAATTTCACACAGGAAACAGCTATGACCATGATTACGCCAAGCTAGCTTCCCGCTTGGTCGGGCCGCTT
CGCGAGGGCCCGTTGACGACAACGGTGCGATGGGTCCCGGCCCCGGTCAAGACGATGCCAATACGTTGCG
ACACTACGCCTTGGCACTTTTAGAATTGCCTTATCGTCCTGATAAGAAATGTCCGACCAGCTAAAGACAT
CGCGTCCAATCAAAGCCTAGAAAATATAGGCGAAGGGACGCTAATAAGTCTTTCATAAGACCGCGCAAAT
CTAAAAATATCCTTAGATTCACGATGCGGCACTTCGGATGACTTCCGAGCGAGCCTGGAACCTCAGAAAA
ACGTCTGAGAGATACCGCGGATCTCACACAGGAAATTTC
