>Addgene plasmid #158850 | JGI_018345 | depositor partial sequence | sequence record 306560 | gene insert with vector overlaps
GACTTGTCGGAGGAATCCTCTAGAAATAATTTTGTTTAACTTTAAGAAGGAGATATACCATGCGGCCGTC
GGTGGCGATCGCCGCGATGCTCATCTGGTGCTGTGCCCCCGCGCTCGCCCAACAGGAGGGGGCAGCCCTG
TATGCGTCCCACTGCGCCCAGTGCCATGACGGGGGTGACGCCCAGAGCCGGGTCCCCGGACGCTCCGCCA
TGCAGGGCATGTCCTTCGACCACGTGCTCGGCACCCTCACGACCGGCTCGATGGCGGCGATGGCCAAGGA
ACGGTCCGATGAGGAGCGCCGCGCGATCGCCTCGTTCGTGACGGGCAAGACAGCCACGGGGGGCGTGGCG
GCGGATGCGGAGGGCCGGTGCACCCAACAGGTGCGGGGCTTCCCGGAGCCCCTCGACGGCCCTCGCTGGA
ACGGGTGGGGCGTGGATGCGGGCAACTCGCGCTTCCAACCGGCCGATATGGCGGGCTTGACCGCCGAGGA
GGTGCCCCGCCTCCGGCTCAAGTGGGCCTACGCGTTCCCGGGGGCCTCGGTGTCATTCGCGCCTCCCACC
ATCATGGGCGGGCTCCTGTTCATCGGGGGGACCGACCGGAAGGTGCACGCGCTGGACGCCCGCTCGGGCT
GCACGCTCTGGACGTTCGCGACGGATGCGGCGGTCCGCGCCGCCATCTCCTTCGCCCCGCTCCCCGGCAC
TGATCAGTTCGTGATCTTCTTCGGGGATCTCAGGGCCAACGCGTACGCAGTGAACGCGCTCACGGGGGCC
CTCATCTGGAAGACGAAGGTCGAGGAGCACCCGGCGGCGCGCATCACGGGTGCCCCGACCCTGCACTCGG
GCGTGCTGTATGTGCCCGTGTCGTCGCTGGAGGAGGCCGCGGGCTCGCAGGCGTCGTACGAGTGCTGCAC
CTTCCGCGGCTCGGTCGTGGCCCTGGAGGCCGTCACCGGTAAGCCGGTGTGGCAGGCGTACACCATCCCG
GAAGTCCCGCACCCCACCGGCAAGAACACGAAGGGCACCCAGCTCTTCGGGCCGTCGGGCGCGGCCGTGT
GGTCGGCGCCGACCGTCGACCCGAAGCGGAACGCCGTGTATGTGGCGACCTCGAATTCCTACTCGAACCC
GCCGGCGGCCACGGCGGACGCCATTCTGGCCTTCGAGCTCGCCACCGGCAAGCTCCTGTGGAAGCAGCAG
GCCACCCCGAAAGATGCCTTCATCGTCGCCTGCTATGGCGCCGACCGGACAAACTGCCCGGACGAGCACG
GGCCCGACCACGACTTCGGCCAATCCCCCATCCTCGTGACCCTGCGTGATGGCCGGCGGGTGCTGGCCAT
CGCCCAGAAGTCGGGCGTCGTCCATGCCCTGGATCCGGACGACGGGGGGAAGATCCTGTGGCAGACCCGC
ATCGGCAAGGGCGGTGCGCTGGGCGGCTCCGAATGGGGGAGCGCCGCGGACCAGGACCGCATCTACGTGG
CCAACTCGGACGTCCGATTTCTGCATGACGGCACGCGGCGCCTGGACTCCACCCAGGGCGGCGGACTCTT
CGGCCTCGATCTGGCCTCGGGCAAGATCGCGATGGAGGTGCCGCCGGTGGCCTGCGGCGACCGGCTGCAG
TGCAGCCCCGCCCTCTCCGCGGCCGTCTCGCTGATTCCGGGCGTGGTCTTCTCCGGAGGCGTGTCCGGGT
TCCTGCGCGCCTATGCCACCGCCGACGGCAAGCTCCTCTGGGAGTTCGACACGGCCCGGGATTACACCGC
CGTCAATGGCGTCCCCGCGCACGGCGGTGCCATCGATGGCCCGGGCCCGGTGATCGCCGGCGGTATGCTG
TACACCAACAGCGGCTACGGCCAGTGGAGTGGCGTGGCGGGCAACGTGCTCCTCGCGTTCGAGGTGGGCA
AGGAGGCCGAAAACCTCTATTTTCAGGGACATCATCACCATCACCATCACCACTGACAGCT
